>Addgene plasmid #126116 | pBbB13a-GFP | addgene full sequence | sequence record 247011 | Addgene NGS Result
GACGTCTTGACAGCTAGCTCAGTCCTAGGTACTGTGCTAGCAGGTTTAATCGAATTCAAAAGATCTTTTA
AGAAGGAGATATACATATGAGTAAAGGAGAAGAACTTTTCACTGGAGTTGTCCCAATTCTTGTTGAATTA
GATGGTGATGTTAATGGGCACAAATTTTCTGTCAGTGGAGAGGGTGAAGGTGATGCAACATACGGAAAAC
TTACCCTTAAATTTATTTGCACTACTGGAAAACTACCTGTTCCGTGGCCAACACTTGTCACTACTTTCTC
TTATGGTGTTCAATGCTTTTCCCGTTATCCGGATCACATGAAACGGCATGACTTTTTCAAGAGTGCCATG
CCCGAAGGTTATGTACAGGAACGCACTATATCTTTCAAAGATGACGGGAACTACAAGACGCGTGCTGAAG
TCAAGTTTGAAGGTGATACCCTTGTTAATCGTATCGAGTTAAAAGGTATTGATTTTAAAGAAGATGGAAA
CATTCTCGGACACAAACTGGAGTACAACTATAACTCACACAATGTATACATCACGGCAGACAAACAAAAG
AATGGAATCAAAGCTAACTTCAAAATTCGCCACAACATTGAAGATGGCTCCGTTCAACTAGCAGACCATT
ATCAACAAAATACTCCAATTGGCGATGGCCCTGTCCTTTTACCAGACAACCATTACCTGTCCACACAATC
TGCCCTTTCGAAAGATCCCAACGAAAAGCGTGACCACATGGTCCTTCTTGAGTTTGTAACTGCTGCTGGG
ATTACACATGGCATGGATGAGCTCTACAAATAAGGATCCAAACTCGAGTAAGGATCTCCAGGCATCAAAT
AAAACGAAAGGCTCAGTCGAAAGACTGGGCCTTTCGTTTTATCTGTTGTTTGTCGGTGAACGCTCTCTAC
TAGAGTCACACTGGCTCACCTTCGGGTGGGCCTTTCTGCGTTTATACCTAGGCTACAGCCGATAGTCTGG
AACAGCGCACTTACGGGTTGCTGCGCAACCCAAGTGCTACCGGCGCGGCAGCGTGACCCGTGTCGGCGGC
TCCAACGGCTCGCCATCGTCCAGAAAACACGGCTCATCGGGCATCGGCAGGCGCTGCTGCCCGCGCCGTT
CCCATTCCTCCGTTTCGGTCAAGGCTGGCAGGTCTGGTTCCATGCCCGGAATGCCGGGCTGGCTGGGCGG
CTCCTCGCCGGGGCCGGTCGGTAGTTGCTGCTCGCCCGGATACAGGGTCGGGATGCGGCGCAGGTCGCCA
TGCCCCAACAGCGATTCGTCCTGGTCGTCGTGATCAACCACCACGGCGGCACTGAACACCGACAGGCGCA
ACTGGTCGCGGGGCTGGCCCCACGCCACGCGGTCATTGACCACGTAGGCCAACACGGTGCCGGGGCCGTT
GAGCTTCACGACGGAGATCCAGCGCTCGGCCACCAAGTCCTTGACTGCGTATTGGACCGTCCGCAAAGAA
CGTCCGATGAGCTTGGAAAGTGTCTTCTGGCTGACCACCACGGCGTTCTGGTGGCCCATCTGCGCCACGA
GGTGATGCAGCAGCATTGCCGCCGTGGGTTTCCTCGCAATAAGCCCGGCCCACGCCTCATGCGCTTTGCG
TTCCGTTTGCACCCAGTGACCGGGCTTGTTCTTGGCTTGAATGCCGATTTCTCTGGACTGCGTGGCCATG
CTTATCTCCATGCGGTAGGGGTGCCGCACGGTTGCGGCACCATGCGCAATCAGCTGCAACTTTTCGGCAG
CGCGACAACAATTATGCGTTGCGTAAAAGTGGCAGTCAATTACAGATTTTCTTTAACCTACGCAATGAGC
TATTGCGGGGGGTGCCGCAATGAGCTGTTGCGTACCCCCCTTTTTTAAGTTGTTGATTTTTAAGTCTTTC
GCATTTCGCCCTATATCTAGTTCTTTGGTGCCCAAAGAAGGGCACCCCTGCGGGGTTCCCCCACGCCTTC
GGCGCGGCTCCCCCTCCGGCAAAAAGTGGCCCCTCCGGGGCTTGTTGATCGACTGCGCGGCCTTCGGCCT
TGCCCAAGGTGGCGCTGCCCCCTTGGAACCCCCGCACTCGCCGCCGTGAGGCTCGGGGGGCAGGCGGGCG
GGCTTCGCCCTTCGACTGCCCCCACTCGCATAGGCTTGGGTCGTTCCAGGCGCGTCAAGGCCAAGCCGCT
GCGCGGTCGCTGCGCGAGCCTTGACCCGCCTTCCACTTGGTGTCCAACCGGCAAGCGAAGCGCGCAGGCC
GCAGGCCGGAGGCACTAGTGCTTGGATTCTCACCAATAAAAAACGCCCGGCGGCAACCGAGCGTTCTGAA
CAAATCCAGATGGAGTTCTGAGGTCATTACTGGATCTATCAACAGGAGTCCAAGCGAGCTCGTAAACTTG
GTCTGACAGTTACCAATGCTTAATCAGTGAGGCACCTATCTCAGCGATCTGTCTATTTCGTTCATCCATA
GTTGCCTGACTCCCCGTCGTGTAGATAACTACGATACGGGAGGGCTTACCATCTGGCCCCAGTGCTGCAA
TGATACCGCGAGACCCACGCTCACCGGCTCCAGATTTATCAGCAATAAACCAGCCAGCCGGAAGGGCCGA
GCGCAGAAGTGGTCCTGCAACTTTATCCGCCTCCATCCAGTCTATTAATTGTTGCCGGGAAGCTAGAGTA
AGTAGTTCGCCAGTTAATAGTTTGCGCAACGTTGTTGCCATTGCTACAGGCATCGTGGTGTCACGCTCGT
CGTTTGGTATGGCTTCATTCAGCTCCGGTTCCCAACGATCAAGGCGAGTTACATGATCCCCCATGTTGTG
CAAAAAAGCGGTTAGCTCCTTCGGTCCTCCGATCGTTGTCAGAAGTAAGTTGGCCGCAGTGTTATCACTC
ATGGTTATGGCAGCACTGCATAATTCTCTTACTGTCATGCCATCCGTAAGATGCTTTTCTGTGACTGGTG
AGTACTCAACCAAGTCATTCTGAGAATAGTGTATGCGGCGACCGAGTTGCTCTTGCCCGGCGTCAATACG
GGATAATACCGCGCCACATAGCAGAACTTTAAAAGTGCTCATCATTGGAAAACGTTCTTCGGGGCGAAAA
CTCTCAAGGATCTTACCGCTGTTGAGATCCAGTTCGATGTAACCCACTCGTGCACCCAACTGATCTTCAG
CATCTTTTACTTTCACCAGCGTTTCTGGGTGAGCAAAAACAGGAAGGCAAAATGCCGCAAAAAAGGGAAT
AAGGGCGACACGGAAATGTTGAATACTCATACTCTTCCTTTTTCAATATTATTGAAGCATTTATCAGGGT
TATTGTCTCATGAGCGGATACATATTTGAATGTATTTAGAAAAATAAACAAATAGGGGTTCCGCGCACAT
TTCCCCGAAAAGTGCCACCT
Features (pLannotate 1.2.2; 9 found; start..end, strand, type, name):
      7..31      +  promoter       J23119(SpeI) promoter (fragment): bacterial promoter (Registry of Standard Biological Parts BBa J23119) modified to end with an SpeI site
     87..800     +  CDS            &alpha;GFP: &alpha;GFP is a basic (constitutively fluorescent) long stokes shift fluorescent protein published in 1996, derived from Aequorea victoria.
    836..907     +  terminator     rrnB T1 terminator: transcription terminator T1 from the E. coli rrnB gene
    923..950     +  terminator     T7Te terminator: phage T7 early transcription terminator
   1017..1679    -  CDS            pBBR1 Rep: replication protein for the broad-host-range plasmid pBBR1 from Bordetella bronchiseptica
   1680..2253    -  rep_origin     pBBR1 oriV (fragment): replication origin of the broad-host-range plasmid pBBR1 from Bordetella bronchiseptica; requires the pBBR1 Rep protein for replication
   2266..2360    -  terminator     lambda t0 terminator: transcription terminator from phage lambda
   2390..3250    -  CDS            AmpR: β-lactamase; bla; confers resistance to ampicillin, carbenicillin, and related antibiotics
   3251..3355    -  promoter       AmpR promoter: bla
