[The description below was written by a language model from this plasmid's Addgene catalogue record and pLannotate feature annotations shown in this document.]
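Description:
pBbB13a-GFP is a small (about 3.4 kb) bacterial expression plasmid from the BglBrick-compatible pBb vector series, built for constitutive gene expression in Escherichia coli and used in synthetic biology work. It replicates from the pBBR1 origin of the broad-host-range Bordetella bronchiseptica plasmid, which depends on the pBBR1 Rep protein also encoded on the vector. Selection is by ampicillin through a β-lactamase gene driven by its native bla promoter and followed by a lambda t0 terminator. The catalogue lists the plasmid as high copy.

The payload is a 717 bp synthetic GFPuv coding sequence, a UV-excitable Aequorea victoria GFP derivative, which the automated annotation labels as the closely related long-Stokes-shift variant αGFP. According to the catalogue, expression is driven by J23102, a member of the Anderson family of constitutive sigma-70 promoters. The feature table instead reports a partial match to J23119, the consensus parent of that family, which most likely reflects the high sequence similarity among these short promoters rather than a different part. Downstream of the reporter sit two transcription terminators in tandem, rrnB T1 and the phage T7 early terminator T7Te, insulating the expression cassette from the rest of the backbone. No inducible regulator or repressor gene is annotated, consistent with constitutive expression.

With GFP as a readout, the plasmid serves as a characterised reference for the output of this particular promoter, origin and marker combination. It was deposited with work on a tool for selecting and predicting the behaviour of E. coli expression vectors. The BglBrick format should allow the reporter to be exchanged for a gene of interest by standardised cloning. The depositor notes that the plasmid itself was assembled by In-Fusion cloning.
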