Addgene plasmid #126116: pBbB13a-GFP
Purpose: Constitutive expression vector for Escherichia coli. BglBrick compatible.
Depositing lab: Nigel Scrutton. Depositing organization: University of Manchester. Publication: SelProm: A Queryable and Predictive Expression Vector Selection Tool for Escherichia coli. Jervis AJ, Carbonell P, Taylor S, Sung R, Dunstan MS, Robinson CJ, Breitling R, Takano E, Scrutton NS. ACS Synth Biol. 2019 Mar 18. doi: 10.1021/acssynbio.8b00399. PubMed 30870592.
Backbone
  Vector backbone: pBb
  Backbone size w/o insert (bp): 2663
  Vector type: Bacterial Expression, Synthetic Biology
Growth in bacteria
  Bacterial resistance: Ampicillin, 100 μg/mL
  Growth temperature: 37°C
  Growth strain: DH5alpha
  Copy number: High Copy
Gene/Insert
  Gene/Insert name: GFPuv
  Species: Synthetic
  Insert size (bp): 717
  Promoter: J23102
  Cloning method: Unknown
  Sequencing primers: 5′ GTTATTGTCTCATGAGCGGATAC
Terms and licenses: Academic/Nonprofit Terms; Industry Terms: Not Available to Industry
Depositor comments: Cloning method was In-Fusion.
How to cite: pBbB13a-GFP was a gift from Nigel Scrutton (Addgene plasmid # 126116 ; http://n2t.net/addgene:126116 ; RRID:Addgene_126116)
